>Addgene plasmid #167834 | pMAL294 | addgene full sequence | sequence record 340148 | Addgene NGS Result
GTCCCACGCCCATGCCGGTGTCCTTGGTGGTGAAGAAAGTCTGAAACAGGTTCGGAATGACGTCGTCCTG
GAAACCGCTGCCGGTGTCGGACACTTCGACCTCGATCATGTCGTCGGCGGCGGGGGTGTTGGTGACGACG
AGCTCGCGTCGCTGCGACTGAGCCATCGCTTCCAGCGCGTTGCGGAACAGGTTGACCAGGACCTGCTGGA
TCTGCACCCGGTCGGCGAGAACGAGATCGGCGCCCGGATCGAGACTGAAGCGGAGCTGCACGTTCTGCTC
GCGCGCGCCGGCAAGCCCGAGCGCGCCGGCCTCCTCGATCAGCTTGGAGAGACTCTCGACCCGCTTCTCC
GATTCGCCGCGGGCAACGAAGTCGCGCAGGCGCCGGATGATCTGGCCGGCGCGCAGCGCCTGCTCGGCGG
CGCGGTCCAGGGCGCTTTCGACCTTCGGTGTGTTCGGATCACTGCTGCCGGCAAGCAGCCGCCGCGAGCC
CTTCATGTAGTTGCTGATCGCCGCCAGCGGCTGGTTGAGCTCGTGCGCGAGCGCGGACGCCATTTCGCCC
ATGGCGCTCAGCCTGGAGACGTGGACGAGCTCGGATTGCAGTTCCTGGAGGCGCGCCTGGGTCTGCTGGT
GCTCGGTGATATCATTCTGAATTCCGACAAAATACGTTTTATCCTCTATTTCCATTGGATCAATATTTAA
TTCATTCCAGAACATCGTTCCGTCTTTTTTGTAGTTTTGGATCTGAACGGTGACCGGTTCTTTATTTTGT
AAAGCGGTTCTGATGTTGTCCACTTCTGCAGGATCTGTGTGTTTCCCCTGTAAGAAGCGACAGTTCTTTC
CTAAAATTTCCTCGGTCTCGTAGCCGGTCATTTGAACAAAGCCTTGATTTACGTAGACAATAGGATTATC
TTCAAGTGCGGGATCTGTAATTACCACACCGACTCGCACGTGATCAAGTGCTTTTTTGATGACTTCCAGC
TGTCCTGGTATCCCAAATGATTGAAAACTAGCCACATTCACCACCCTCAATTGACTCTCTTCCGGGCGCT
ATCATGCCATACCGCGAAAGGTTTTGCACCATTCGATGGTGTCCGGGATCTCGACGCTCTCCCTTATGCG
ACTCCTGCATTAGGAAGCAGCCCAGTAGTAGGTTGAGGCCGTTGAGCACCGCCGCCGCAAGGAATGGTGC
ATGCAAGGAGATGGCGCCCAACAGTCCCCCGGCCACGGGGCCTGCCACCATACCCACGCCGAAACAAGCG
CTCATGAGCCCGAAGTGGCGAGCCCGATCTTCCCCATCGGTGATGTCGGCGATATAGGCGCCAGCAACCG
CACCTGTGGCGCCGGTGATGCCGGCCACGATGCGTCCGGCGTAGAGGATCGAGATCTACGCCCGTGATCC
TGATCACCGGCTATCCGGACGAAAACATCTCGACCCGGGCCGCCGAGGCCGGCGTAAAAGACGTGGTTTT
GAAGCCGCTTCTCGACGAAAACCTGCTCAAGCGTATCCGCCGCGCCATCCAGGACCGGCCTCGGGCATGA
CCTACGGGGTTCTACGTAAGGCACCCCCCTTAAGATATCGCTCGAAATTTTCGAACCTCCCGATACCGCG
TACCAATGCGTCATCACAACGGAGTACTAGTAAAGAGGAGAAATACTAGATGAGCACAAAAAAGAAA
[261 nt withheld, positions 1678-1938]
ATGCAGCCGTCACTTAGAAGTGAGTATGAGTACCCTGTTTTTTCTCATGTTCAGGCAGGGATGTTCTCAC
CTGAGCTTAGAACCTTTACCAAAGGTGATGCGGAGAGATGGGTAAGCACAACCAAAAAAGCCAGTGATTC
TGCATTCTGGCTTGAGGTTGAAGGTAATTCCATGACCGCACCAACAGGCTCCAAGCCGAGCTTTCCTGAC
GGAATGTTAATTCTCGTTGACCCTGAGCAGGCTGTTGAGCCAGGTGATTTCTGCATAGCCAGACTTGGGG
GTGATGAGTTTACCTTCAAGAAACTGATCAGGGATAGCGGTCAGGTGTTTTTACAACCACTAAACCCACA
GTACCCAATGATCCCATGCAATGAGAGTTGTTCCGTTGTGGGGAAAGTTATCGCTAGTCAGTGGCCTGAA
GAGACGTTTGGCGCTGCAAACGACGAAAACTACGCTTTAGTAGCTTAATAACGCTGATAGTGCTAGTGTA
GATCGCTACTAGAGCCAGGCATCAAATAAAACGAAAGGCTCAGTCGAAAGACTGGGCCTTTCGTTTTATC
TGTTGTTTGTCGGTGAACGCTCTCTACTAGAGTCACACTGGCTCACCTTCGGGTGGGCCTTTCTGCGTTT
ATATACTAGAGTAACACCGTGCGTGTTGACTATTTTACCTCTGGCGGTGATAATGGTTGCTCTAGAAATA
ATTTTGTTTAACTTTAAGAAGGAGAGCTAGCATGAAACCAGTAACGTTATACGATGTCGCAGAGTATGCC
GGTGTCTCTTATCAGACCGTTTCCCGCGTGGTGAACCAGGCCAGCCACGTTTCTGCGAAAACGCGGGAAA
AAGTGGAAGCGGCGATGGCGGAGCTGAATTACATTCCCAACCGCGTGGCACAACAACTGGCGGGCAAACA
GTCGTTGCTGATTGGCGTTGCCACCTCCAGTCTGGCCCTGCACGCGCCGTCGCAAATTGTCGCGGCGATT
AAATCTCGCGCCGATCAACTGGGTGCCAGCGTGGTGGTGTCGATGGTAGAACGAAGCGGCGTCGAAGCCT
GTAAAGCGGCGGTGCACAATCTTCTCGCGCAACGCGTCAGTGGGCTGATCATTAACTATCCGCTGGATGA
CCAGGATGCCATTGCTGTGGAAGCTGCCTGCACTAATGTTCCGGCGTTATTTCTTGATGTCTCTGACCAG
ACACCCATCAACAGTATTATTTTCTCCCATGAAGACGGTACGCGACTGGGCGTGGAGCATCTGGTCGCAT
TGGGTCACCAGCAAATCGCGCTGTTAGCGGGCCCATTAAGTTCTGTCTCGGCGCGTCTGCGTCTGGCTGG
CTGGCATAAATATCTCACTCGCAATCAAATTCAGCCGATAGCGGAACGGGAAGGCGACTGGAGTGCCATG
TCCGGTTTTCAACAAACCATGCAAATGCTGAATGAGGGCATCGTTCCCACTGCGATGCTGGTTGCCAACG
ATCAGATGGCGCTGGGCGCAATGCGCGCCATTACCGAGTCCGGGCTGCGCGTTGGTGCGGATATCTCGGT
AGTGGGATACGACGATACCGAAGACAGCTCATGTTATATCCCGCCGTTAACCACCATCAAACAGGATTTT
CGCCTGCTGGGGCAAACCAGCGTGGACCGCTTGCTGCAACTCTCTCAGGGCCAGGCGGTGAAGGGCAATC
AGCTGTTGCCCGTCTCACTGGTGAAAAGAAAAACCACCCTGGCGCCCAATACGCAAACCGCCTCTCCCCG
CGCGTTGGCCGATTCATTAATGCAGCTGGCACGACAGGTTTCCCGACTGGAAAGCGGGCAGGCAGCAAAC
GACGAAAACTACGCTTTAGCAGCTTAATGAGCACCACCACCACCACCACTGAGATCCGGCTGCTAACAAA
GCCCGAAAGGAAGCTGAGTTGGCTGCTGCCACCGCTGAGCAATAACTAGCATAACCCCTTGGGGCCTCTA
AACGGGTCTTGAGGGGTTTTTTGCTGAAAGGAGGAACTATATCCGGATTGGCGAATGGG
[124 nt withheld, positions 3958-4081]
C
[91 nt withheld, positions 4083-4173]
A
[49 nt withheld, positions 4175-4223]
CCTTTGACGTTGGAGTCCACGTTCTTT
[37 nt withheld, positions 4251-4287]
ACCCTATCTCGGTCTATTCTTTTGATTTATAAGGGATTTTGCCGATTTCGGTCTATTGGTTAAAAAATGA
GCTGATTTAACAAAAATTTAACGCGAATTTTAACAAAATATTAACGCTTACAATTTAGGTGGCACTTTTC
GGGGAAATGTGCGCGGAACCCCTATTTGTTTATTTTTCTAAATACATTCAAATATGTATCCGCTCATGAA
TTAATTCTTAGAAAAACTCATCGAGCATCAAATGAAACTGCAATTTATTCATATCAGGATTATCAATACC
ATATTTTTGAAAAAGCCGTTTCTGTAATGAAGGAGAAAACTCACCGAGGCAGTTCCATAGGATGGCAAGA
TCCTGGTATCGGTCTGCGATTCCGACTCGTCCAACATCAATACAACCTATTAATTTCCCCTCGTCAAAAA
TAAGGTTATCAAGTGAGAAATCACCATGAGTGACGACTGAATCCGGTGAGAATGGCAAAAGTTTATGCAT
TTCTTTCCAGACTTGTTCAACAGGCCAGCCATTACGCTCGTCATCAAAATCACTCGCATCAACCAAACCG
TTATTCATTCGTGATTGCGCCTGAGCGAGACGAAATACGCGATCGCTGTTAAAAGGACAATTACAAACAG
GAATCGAATGCAACCGGCGCAGGAACACTGCCAGCGCATCAACAATATTTTCACCTGAATCAGGATATTC
TTCTAATACCTGGAATGCTGTTTTCCCGGGGATCGCAGTGGTGAGTAACCATGCATCATCAGGAGTACGG
ATAAAATGCTTGATGGTCGGAAGAGGCATAAATTCCGTCAGCCAGTTTAGTCTGACCATCTCATCTGTAA
CATCATTGGCAACGCTACCTTTGCCATGTTTCAGAAACAACTCTGGCGCATCGGGCTTCCCATACAATCG
ATAGATTGTCGCACCTGATTGCCCGACATTATCGCGAGCCCATTTATACCCATATAAATCAGCATCCATG
TTGGAATTTAATCGCGGCCTAGAGCAAGACGTTTCCCGTTGAATATGGCTCATAACACCCCTTGTATTAC
TGTTTATGTAAGCAGACAGTTTTATTGTTCATGACCAAAATCCCTTAACGTGAGTTTTCGTTCCACTGAG
CGTCAGACCCCGTAGAAAAGATCAAAGGATCTTCTTGAGATCCTTTTTTTCTGCGCGTAATCTGCTGCTT
GCAAACAAAAAAACCACCGCTACCAGCGGTGGTTTGTTTGCCGGATCAAGAGCTACCAACTCTTTTTCCG
AAGGTAACTGGCTTCAGCAGAGCGCAGATACCAAATACTGTCCTTCTAGTGTAGCCGTAGTTAGGCCACC
ACTTCAAGAACTCTGTAGCACCGCCTACATACCTCGCTCTGCTAATCCTGTTACCAGTGGCTGCTGCCAG
TGGCGATAAGTCGTGTCTTACCGGGTTGGACTCAAGACGATAGTTACCGGATAAGGCGCAGCGGTCGGGC
TGAACGGGGGGTTCGTGCACACAGCCCAGCTTGGAGCGAACGACCTACACCGAACTGAGATACCTACAGC
GTGAGCTATGAGAAAGCGCCACGCTTCCCGAAGGGAGAAAGGCGGACAGGTATCCGGTAAGCGGCAGGGT
CGGAACAGGAGAGCGCACGAGGGAGCTTCCAGGGGGAAACGCCTGGTATCTTTATAGTCCTGTCGGGTTT
CGCCACCTCTGACTTGAGCGTCGATTTTTGTGATGCTCGTCAGGGGGGCGGAGCCTATGGAAAAACGCCA
GCAACGCGGCCTTTTTACGGTTCCTGGCCTTTTGCTGGCCTTTTGCTCACATGTTCTTTCCTGCGTTATC
CCCTGATTCTGTGGATAACCGTATTACCGCCTTTGAGTGAGCTGATACCGCTCGCCGCAGCCGAACGACC
GAGCGCAGCGAGTCAGTGAGCGAGGAAGCGGAAGAGCGCCTGATGCGGTATTTTCTCCTTACGCATCTGT
GCGGTATTTCACACCGCAATGGTGCACTCTCAGTACAATCTGCTCTGATGCCGCATAGTTAAGCCAGTAT
ACACTCCGCTATCGCTACGTGACTGGGTCATGGCTGCGCCCCGACACCCGCCAACACCCGCTGACGCGCC
CTGACGGGCTTGTCTGCTCCCGGCATCCGCTTACAGACAAGCTGTGACCGTCTCCGGGAGCTGCATGTGT
CAGAGGTTTTCACCGTCATCACCGAAACGCGCGAGGCAGCTGCGGTAAAGCTCATCAGCGTGGTCGTGAA
GCGATTCACAGATGTCTGCCTGTTCATCCGCGTCCAGCTCGTTGAGTTTCTCCAGAAGCGTTAATGTCTG
GCTTCTGATAAAGCGGGCCATGTTAAGGGCGGTTTTTTCCTGTTTGGTCACTGATGCCTCCGTGTAAGGG
GGATTTCTGTTCATGGGGGTAATGATACCGATGAAACGAGAGAGGATGCTCACGATACGGGTTACTGATG
ATGAACATGCCCGGTTACTGGAACGTTGTGAGGGTAAACAACTGGCGGTATGGATGCGGCGGGACCAGAG
AAAAATCACTCAGGGTCAATGCCAGCGCTTCGTTAATACAGATGTAGGTGTTCCACAGGGTAGCCAGCAG
CATCCTGCGATGCAGATCCGGAACATAATGGTGCAGGGCGCTGACTTCCGCGTTTCCAGACTTTACGAAA
CACGGAAACCGAAGACCATTCATGTTGTTGCTCAGGTCGCAGACGTTTTGCAGCAGCAGTCGCTTCACGT
TCGCTCGCGTATCGGTGATTCATTCTGCTAACCAGTAAGGCAACCCCGCCAGCCTAGCCGGGTCCTCAAC
GACAGGAGCACGATCATGCGCACCCGTGGGGCCGCCATGCCGGCGATAATGGCCTGCTTCTCGCCGAAAC
GTTTGGTGGCGGGACCAGTGACGAAGGCTTGAGCGAGGGCGTGCAAGATTCCGAATACCGCAAGCGACAG
GCCGATCATCGTCGCGCTCCAGCGAAAGCGGTCCTCGCCGAAAATGACCCAGAGCGCTGCCGGCACCTGT
CCTACGAGTTGCATGATAAAGAAGACAGTCATAAGTGCGGCGACGATAGTCATGCCCCGCGCCCACCGGA
AGGAGCTGACTGGGTTGAAGGCTCTCAAGGGCATCGGTCGAGATCCCGGTGCCTAATGAGTGAGCTAACT
TACATCAATTGTCAATCGTTGAGCATGCCGGCGCGCATCGCGAGGCGAACCAGCTCCGAAAGGCTGTTGG
CCTGCATCTTGGTCATGACGTTGGCCCGATACACCTCGATGGTGCGCGGGCTGATGTCGTACTCGCGGGC
GATCAGCTTGTTGGAAAGGCCGGCGATCAGCCCTTCCATGACCTGGCGCTCCCTGGGGCTCAACGAGGCG
ACGCGGGCGGCGATATCCTGCGCGACGGCCTCGCTCTTGGCGGCCGGCTCGGCCTGGCGGATCGCCGATT
CGATCATGGCGGTGAGGCGGTCGTCCTCGAAAGGCTTTTCCAGAAAGTCCACCGCCCCTAACTTCATCGC
CTCGACCGCGAGCGGCACGTCGCCGTGACCGGTCATGATGAGGATCGGAAAGGGGCTTTGCTGCGCCTTC
ATCCGCTTCAACAGCTCGATGCCGTCAAGGCCCGGCATGCGCACGTCGGAGACGACGCAGCCGAAGGAGA
GACCCGGCAGGGCGTCGAGAAAGGCTTGCGCGTCGTCAAACAGCGTGACGCCGAAGCCGGCAGAATCCAG
CAGGAAATTCAGCGAATCCCGCATCGCCGCGTCGTCGTCGATGACGTAGATATGTCCCTTGGTCGTCATG
CTAGACCTCCTATCATCTCGTCGGCTGCCGGGAGGGTGAAGCGGAAGGTCGCCCCGCCCGATGCGTTGCT
CTCGGCCCACATGCGCCCGCCGTGAGCTTCGATGATCGAGCGGCTGATGGACA
Features (pLannotate 1.2.2; 22 found; start..end, strand, type, name):
   1016..1093    -  promoter       lacIq promoter: lacI (mutant); In the lacIq allele, a single base change in the promoter boosts expression of the lacI gene about 10-fold.
   1101..1380    -  CDS            TcR (fragment): tetracycline efflux protein; tet; confers resistance to tetracycline
   1660..2370    +  CDS            cI (sequence partly withheld): RPC1_LAMBD - Experimental evidence at protein level: Swiss-Prot protein existence level 1. Acts as a transcriptional repressor that allows virus to establish and maintain latency. Prevents both the viral DNA replication and the exit programs. Clamps the two operator OL (operator left made of OL1, OL2 and OL3 sites) and OR (operator right made of OR1, OR2 and OR3 sites) together by binding to them and arranging the intervening DNA in a loop. This step allows repression of lytic pR and pL promoters by binding to OL1, OL2, OR1 and OR2 simultaneously. The binding of cI on OR2 additionally activate
   2371..2403    +  CDS            ssrA tag (LVA): C-terminal peptide that mediates degradation in bacteria through the ClpXP and ClpAP proteases (McGinness et al., 2006) mutant LVA variant that confers accelerated degradation under some conditions (Andersen et al., 1998)
   2451..2522    +  terminator     rrnB T1 terminator: transcription terminator T1 from the E. coli rrnB gene
   2538..2565    +  terminator     T7Te terminator: phage T7 early transcription terminator
   2641..2663    +  RBS            RBS: efficient ribosome binding site from bacteriophage T7 gene 10 (Olins and Rangwala, 1989)
   2670..3749    +  CDS            lacI: LACI_ECOLI - Experimental evidence at protein level: Swiss-Prot protein existence level 1. Repressor of the lactose operon. Binds allolactose as an inducer. From Escherichia coli (strain K12).
   3753..3782    +  CDS            ssrA tag (LVA) (fragment): C-terminal peptide that mediates degradation in bacteria through the ClpXP and ClpAP proteases (McGinness et al., 2006) mutant LVA variant that confers accelerated degradation under some conditions (Andersen et al., 1998)
   3790..3807    +  CDS            9xHis (fragment): 9xHis affinity tag
   3817..3866    +  CDS            SET1 (fragment): solubility-enhancement tag derived from T7 phage gene 10B
   3874..3921    +  terminator     T7 terminator: transcription terminator for bacteriophage T7 RNA polymerase
   3958..4316    +  rep_origin     f1 ori (sequence partly withheld): f1 bacteriophage origin of replication; arrow indicates direction of (+) strand synthesis
   4439..4496    +  promoter       AmpR promoter (fragment): bla
   4505..5320    -  CDS            KanR: aminoglycoside phosphotransferase; aph(3')-Ia; confers resistance to kanamycin in bacteria or G418 (Geneticin®) in eukaryotes
   5442..6030    +  rep_origin     ori: high-copy-number ColE1/pMB1/pBR322/pUC origin of replication
   6216..6355    -  misc_feature   bom: basis of mobility region from pBR322
   6457..6648    -  CDS            rop: Rop protein, which maintains plasmids at low copy number; rop
   6665..7045    +  CDS            YPB1_ECOLX: Protein predicted: Swiss-Prot protein existence level 4. From Escherichia coli.
   7117..7408    -  CDS            TcR (fragment): tetracycline efflux protein; tet; confers resistance to tetracycline
   7452..8066    -  CDS            fixJ: FIXJ_BRADU - Protein inferred from homology: Swiss-Prot protein existence level 3. FixJ, when activated by FixL, induces the expression of both nifA, required for activation of classical nif and fix genes, and fixK, required for FixN activation. From Bradyrhizobium diazoefficiens (strain JCM 10833 / BCRC 13528 / IAM 13628 / NBRC 14792 / USDA 110).
   8084..730     -  CDS            fixL (fragment) (across the origin): FIXL_BRADU - Experimental evidence at protein level: Swiss-Prot protein existence level 1. Putative oxygen sensor; modulates the activity of FixJ, a transcriptional activator of nitrogen fixation fixK gene. FixL probably acts as a kinase that phosphorylates FixJ. From Bradyrhizobium diazoefficiens (strain JCM 10833 / BCRC 13528 / IAM 13628 / NBRC 14792 / USDA 110).
