[The description below was written by a language model from this plasmid's Addgene catalogue record and pLannotate feature annotations shown in this document.]
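Description:
pMAL294 is a bacterial expression and synthetic-biology plasmid for Escherichia coli that encodes the OptoLAC1 circuit, an optogenetic system for controlling the lac operon. The catalogue lists a high-copy pUC backbone with kanamycin selection. The feature table shows a KanR (aph(3')-Ia) gene, a ColE1/pUC-type origin and an f1 origin. It also detects pBR322-type bom and rop elements and tetracycline-resistance gene fragments, which appear to be remnants of the parental plasmids from which part of the construct was derived.

The payload is a layered regulatory cascade. On the reverse strand, downstream of a lacIq promoter, lie a fixL fragment and fixJ from Bradyrhizobium diazoefficiens. The fixL portion is annotated only as a fragment, which is consistent with a chimeric light-sensing histidine kinase paired with its FixJ response regulator, though the record does not annotate a photosensory domain. On the forward strand, the lambda cI repressor carries an ssrA (LVA) degradation tag and is followed by the rrnB T1 and T7Te terminators. Next comes a T7 gene 10 RBS driving E. coli lacI (1080 bp), fused at its C terminus to an ssrA tag that the catalogue specifies as the LAA variant (the annotation software matched it as a partial LVA tag). Vector-derived His-tag and SET1 fragments and a T7 terminator follow. The promoters driving cI and lacI are not annotated. The arrangement suggests that the two-component system governs cI, which in turn governs LacI, with the degradation tags speeding protein turnover so that repressor levels follow changes in illumination.

According to the associated work, the plasmid is used to replace chemical induction of lac-controlled promoters with light for bacterial chemical and protein production.
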