Addgene plasmid #167834: pMAL294
Purpose: Encodes OptoLAC1 circuit
Depositing lab: Jose Avalos. Depositing organization: Princeton University. Publication: Optogenetic control of the lac operon for bacterial chemical and protein production. Lalwani MA, Ip SS, Carrasco-Lopez C, Day C, Zhao EM, Kawabe H, Avalos JL. Nat Chem Biol. 2021 Jan;17(1):71-79. doi: 10.1038/s41589-020-0639-1. Epub 2020 Sep 7. PubMed 32895498.
Backbone
  Vector backbone: pUC
  Vector type: Bacterial Expression, Synthetic Biology
Growth in bacteria
  Bacterial resistance: Kanamycin, 50 μg/mL
  Growth temperature: 37°C
  Growth strain: DH5alpha
  Copy number: High Copy
Gene/Insert
  Gene/Insert name: lacI
  Species: Escherichia coli
  Insert size (bp): 1080
  Tag / fusion protein: ssrA (LAA) (C terminal on insert)
Resource information
  A portion of this plasmid was derived from a plasmid made by: Addgene #43795 and #43796
Terms and licenses: Academic/Nonprofit Terms; Industry Terms: Not Available to Industry
How to cite: pMAL294 was a gift from Jose Avalos (Addgene plasmid # 167834 ; http://n2t.net/addgene:167834 ; RRID:Addgene_167834)
